>Addgene plasmid #41161 | pcDNA3 PBD HK-AA (Nigg AH13) | addgene partial sequence | sequence record 55542 | CMV-F 5'-CGCAAATGGGCGGTAGGCGTG-3'
ACTGAGAACCCACTGCTTACTGGCTTATCGAAATTAATACGACTCACTATAGGGAGACCCAAGCTGGCTA
GCGTTTAAACTTAAGCTTACCATGGAGCAGAAGCTGATCTCCGAGGAGGACCTGAACGAGCAGAAGCTGA
TCTCCGAGGAGGACCTGAACGAGCAGAAGCTGATCTCCGAGGAGGACCTGAACCTGGAGGTGCTGTTCCA
GGGACCCGGGGTACCTAAGGATCCAGTGTGGTGGAATTCCAGATCTTCGATTGCTCCCAGCAGCCTGGAC
CCCAGCAACCGGAAGCCCCTCACAGTCCTCAATAAAGGCTTGGAGAACCCCCTGCCTGAGCGTCCCCGGG
AAAAAGAAGAACCAGTGGTTCGAGAGACAGGTGAGGTGGTCGACTGCCACCTCAGTGACATGCTGCAGCA
GCTGCACAGTGTCAATGCCTCCAAGCCCTCGGAGCGTGGGCTGGTCAGGCAAGAGGAGGCTGAGGATCCT
GCCTGCATCCCCATCTTCTGGGTCAGCAAGTGGGTGGACTATTCGGACAAGTACGGCCTTGGGTATCAGC
TCTGTGATAACAGCGTGGGGGTGCTCTTCAATGACTCAACACGCCTCATCCTCTACAATGATGGTGACAG
CCTGCAGTACATAGAGCGTGACGGCACTGAGTCCTACCTCACCGTGAGTTCCCATCCCAACTCCTTGATG
AAGAAGATCACCCTCCTTAAATATTTCCGCAATTACATGAGCGAGCACTTGCTGAAGGCAGGTGCCAACA
TCACGCCGCGCGAAGGTGATGAGCTCGCCCGGCTGCCCTACCTACGGACCTGGTTCCGCACC
