>Addgene plasmid #41161 | pcDNA3 PBD HK-AA (Nigg AH13) | addgene partial sequence | sequence record 55545 | BGH-rev 5'-TAGAAGGCACAGTCGAGG-3'
CTCTAGACTCGAGTTAGGAGGCCTTGAGACGGTTGCTGGCCGAGCGTGAGCTCAGCAGCTTGTCCACCAT
AGTGCGGGCGTAGCGGAGCCGGCTGGCCAGCTCCTTGCAGCAGCCGTACTCCTCCAGGAGACTCAGGCGG
TATGTGCGGAAGTCCCGCTTCTCGTCGATGTAGGTCACGGCTGCCATCAGTGGGCACAAGATGAGGGCGG
TGGCATCCTGGAAGAAGTTGATCTGCACGCTGCCGTTGCTGAGGTGCAGGATGATGGCGCTGCGGGTGCG
GAACCAGGTCCGTAGGTAGGGCAGCCGGGCGAGCTCATCACCTTCGCGCGGCGTGATGTTGGCACCTGCC
TTCAGCAAGTGCTCGCTCATGTAATTGCGGAAATATTTAAGGAGGGTGATCTTCTTCATCAAGGAGTTGG
GATGGGAACTCACGGTGAGGTAGGACTCAGTGCCGTCACGCTCTATGTACTGCAGGCTGTCACCATCATT
GTAGAGGATGAGGCGTGTTGAGTCATTGAAGAGCACCCCCACGCTGTTATCACAGAGCTGATACCCAAGG
CCGTACTTGTCCGAATAGTCCACCCACTTGCTGACCCAGAAGATGGGGATGCAGGCAGGATCCTCAGCCT
CCTCTTGCCTGACCAGCCCACGCTCCGAGGGCTTGGAGGCATTGACACTGTGCAGCTGCTGCAGCATGTC
ACTGAGGTGGCAGTCGACCACCTCACCTGTCTCTCGAACCACTGGTTCTTCTTTTTCCCGGGGACGCTCA
GGCAGGGGGTTCTCCAAGCCTTTATTGAGGACTGTGAGGGGCTTCCGGTTGCTGGGGTCCAGGCTGCTGG
GAGCAATCGAAGATCTGGAATTCCACCACACTGGATCCTTAGGTACCCCGGGTC
