[The description below was written by a language model from this plasmid's Addgene catalogue record.]
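Description:
pcDNA3 PBD HK-AA (Nigg AH13) is a mammalian expression plasmid of about 6.3 kb built on a pcDNA3.1-derived backbone that encodes an amino-terminal triple Myc tag. It is maintained as a high-copy plasmid in E. coli under ampicillin selection, and it carries a neomycin resistance marker so that transfected mammalian cells can be selected with G418. The record gives catalogue information only, with no feature table, so origins of replication and polyadenylation elements are not itemised. The use of a BGH reverse sequencing primer is consistent with the usual pcDNA3.1 layout.

The 831 bp insert is a fragment of human PLK1 (Polo-like kinase 1) that covers only the Polo-Box domain, residues 326–603, and lacks the kinase domain. It was cloned between EcoRI and XhoI sites, both of which are retained, and lies in frame downstream of the 3xMyc tag and a PreScission protease cleavage site supplied by the backbone. The CMV promoter drives expression, giving strong constitutive transcription in most mammalian cell lines. The fragment carries two alanine substitutions, H538A and K540A, introduced by site-directed mutagenesis of the corresponding wild-type PBD construct. These residues are generally understood to be required for the Polo-Box domain to bind phosphorylated docking motifs, so the HK-AA variant typically serves as a binding-deficient control.

The associated study examined how different Plk1 functions depend on Polo-Box-mediated targeting. The plasmid therefore suits comparison with the wild-type Myc-tagged PBD in localisation, interaction or dominant-negative overexpression experiments, with detection or immunoprecipitation through the Myc epitope.
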