Addgene plasmid #41161: pcDNA3 PBD HK-AA (Nigg AH13)
Depositing lab: Erich Nigg. Depositing organization: University of Basel. Publication: Different Plk1 functions show distinct dependencies on Polo-Box domain-mediated targeting. Hanisch A, Wehner A, Nigg EA, Sillje HH. Mol Biol Cell. 2006 Jan;17(1):448-59. Epub 2005 Nov 2. 10.1091/mbc.e05-08-0801 PubMed 16267267.
Backbone
  Vector backbone: pcDNA3.1/3x myc-C
  Backbone manufacturer: Invitrogen
  Backbone size w/o insert (bp): 5500
  Total vector size (bp): 6331
  Vector type: Mammalian Expression
  Selectable markers: Neomycin (select with G418)
Growth in bacteria
  Bacterial resistance: Ampicillin, 100 μg/mL
  Growth temperature: 37°C
  Growth strain: DH5alpha
  Copy number: High Copy
Gene/Insert
  Gene/Insert name: PBD HK-AA (alt names: Plk1-PBD HK-AA; Plk1 Polo Box Domain; Polo-like kinase 1 Polo Box Domain)
  Species: H. sapiens (human)
  Insert size (bp): 831
  Mutation: Contains Plk1-PBD only (aa 326–603); HK-AA (H538A, K540A)
  GenBank ID: NM_005030.3 X73458.1
  Entrez Gene: PLK1 (a.k.a. PLK, STPK13)
  Promoter: CMV
  Tag / fusion protein: 3xMyc (N terminal on backbone); PreScission Site (N terminal on backbone)
  Cloning method: Restriction Enzyme; 5′ cloning site EcoRI (not destroyed); 3′ cloning site XhoI (not destroyed)
  Sequencing primers: 5′ CMV-F; 3′ BGH-rev
Terms and licenses: Academic/Nonprofit Terms; Industry Terms: Not Available to Industry
Depositor comments: Addgene plasmid #41162: Plk1-PBDWT (aa 326–603) was cloned in-frame by PCR into a pcDNA3.1 vector encoding an amino-terminal 3xmyc-tag (Invitrogen, Carlsbad, CA) using primers 5'-CCG GAA TTC CAG ATC TTC GAT TGC TCC CAG CAG CCT GG-3' and 5'-CCG CTC GAG TTA GGA GGC CTT GAG ACG GTT GC-3'. The Plk1-PBDAA mutant (H538A, K540A) was made by site-directed mutagenesis using the following primers: 5'-CAA TTC TCC GGA GCC CCG CCT ATC TGT CCC-3' and 5'-GGG ACA GAT AGG CGG GGC TCC GGA GAA TTG-3'.
How to cite: pcDNA3 PBD HK-AA (Nigg AH13) was a gift from Erich Nigg (Addgene plasmid # 41161 ; http://n2t.net/addgene:41161 ; RRID:Addgene_41161)
